Addgene plasmid #103893: MPDZ_PDZ_9
Purpose: Protein expression and purification of Multiple PDZ protein PDZ9 domain
Depositing lab: Sachdev Sidhu. Depositing organization: University of Toronto. Publication: A specificity map for the PDZ domain family. Tonikian R, Zhang Y, Sazinsky SL, Currell B, Yeh JH, Reva B, Held HA, Appleton BA, Evangelista M, Wu Y, Xin X, Chan AC, Seshagiri S, Lasky LA, Sander C, Boone C, Bader GD, Sidhu SS. PLoS Biol. 2008 Sep 30;6(9):e239. doi: 10.1371/journal.pbio.0060239. PubMed 18828675.
Backbone
  Vector backbone: pGEX-6P-1
  Backbone size w/o insert (bp): 4984
  Vector type: Bacterial Expression
Growth in bacteria
  Bacterial resistance: Ampicillin, 100 μg/mL
  Growth temperature: 37°C
  Growth strain: DH5alpha
  Copy number: Unknown
Gene/Insert
  Gene/Insert name: MPDZ (alt name: Multiple PDZ protein PDZ9)
  Species: H. sapiens (human)
  Entrez Gene: MPDZ (a.k.a. HYC2, MUPP1)
  Promoter: tac
  Tag / fusion protein: GST (N terminal on backbone)
  Cloning method: Restriction Enzyme; 5′ cloning site unknown (unknown if destroyed); 3′ cloning site unknown (unknown if destroyed)
  Sequencing primers: 5′ pGEX Fwd
Terms and licenses: Academic/Nonprofit Terms; Industry Terms: Not Available to Industry
How to cite: MPDZ_PDZ_9 was a gift from Sachdev Sidhu (Addgene plasmid # 103893 ; http://n2t.net/addgene:103893 ; RRID:Addgene_103893)
