[The description below was written by a language model from this plasmid's Addgene catalogue record and pLannotate feature annotations shown in this document.]
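Description:
MPDZ_PDZ_9 is a bacterial expression plasmid built on the pGEX-6P-1 backbone for producing the ninth PDZ domain of human MPDZ (multiple PDZ domain protein, also known as MUPP1) as a glutathione S-transferase fusion in E. coli. The sequenced record is 5,289 nt. It replicates from a ColE1/pMB1-type origin and is selected with ampicillin through the β-lactamase (AmpR) gene and its own promoter. The catalogue lists copy number as unknown.

The expression cassette begins with the tac promoter, a strong trp/lac hybrid, followed immediately by a lac operator. This drives the Schistosoma japonicum GST coding sequence, followed after a short linker by a roughly 315 bp fragment of the MPDZ coding sequence that corresponds to the single PDZ domain rather than the full-length protein. The plasmid also carries lacI under its own promoter, so the lac repressor is supplied in cis, keeping transcription off until IPTG or lactose relieves repression. The N-terminal GST tag allows affinity purification on glutathione resin. pGEX-6P vectors normally place a protease cleavage site between GST and the insert, but this site is not annotated in the feature table. The restriction sites used for cloning are not recorded. The remaining annotated elements (a lac promoter/operator with a lacZα fragment, and short rop, bom and yciV fragments) are backbone remnants with no evident role in expression.

The stated purpose is expression and purification of the PDZ9 domain. The associated publication concerns mapping binding specificity across the PDZ domain family, which suggests the purified domain was one of a panel used for ligand-specificity profiling.
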