Features (pLannotate 1.2.2; 17 found; start..end, strand, type, name):
      1..29      +  promoter       tac promoter: strong E. coli promoter; hybrid between the trp and lac UV5 promoters
     37..53      +  protein_bind   lac operator: The lac repressor binds to the lac operator to inhibit transcription in E. coli. This inhibition can be relieved by adding lactose or isopropyl-β-D-thiogalactopyranoside (IPTG). lac repressor encoded by lacI
     76..729     +  CDS            GST26_SCHJA: Experimental evidence at protein level: Swiss-Prot protein existence level 1. GST isoenzymes appear to play a central role in the parasite detoxification system. Other functions are also suspected including a role in increasing the solubility of haematin in the parasite gut. From Schistosoma japonicum (Blood fluke).
    769..1083    +  CDS            MPDZ (fragment): MPDZ_HUMAN - Also known as MUPP1. Experimental evidence at protein level: Swiss-Prot protein existence level 1. Member of the NMDAR signaling complex that may play a role in control of AMPAR potentiation and synaptic plasticity in excitatory synapses (PubMed:11150294, PubMed:15312654). Promotes clustering of HT2RC at the cell surface (By similarity). From Homo sapiens (Human).
   1124..1163    +  CDS            rop (fragment): Rop protein, which maintains plasmids at low copy number; rop
   1265..1305    +  misc_feature   bom (fragment): basis of mobility region from pBR322
   1410..1514    +  promoter       AmpR promoter: bla
   1515..2375    +  CDS            AmpR: β-lactamase; bla; confers resistance to ampicillin, carbenicillin, and related antibiotics
   2546..3134    +  rep_origin     ori: high-copy-number ColE1/pMB1/pBR322/pUC origin of replication
   3320..3371    -  misc_feature   bom (fragment): basis of mobility region from pBR322
   3378..3455    +  promoter       lacI promoter: lacI
   3456..4538    +  CDS            lacI: lac repressor; lacI; The lac repressor binds to the lac operator to inhibit transcription in E. coli. This inhibition can be relieved by adding lactose or isopropyl-β-D-thiogalactopyranoside (IPTG).
   4551..4572    +  protein_bind   CAP binding site: CAP binding activates transcription in the presence of cAMP. E. coli catabolite activator protein
   4587..4617    +  promoter       lac promoter: promoter for the E. coli lac operon
   4625..4641    +  protein_bind   lac operator: The lac repressor binds to the lac operator to inhibit transcription in E. coli. This inhibition can be relieved by adding lactose or isopropyl-β-D-thiogalactopyranoside (IPTG). lac repressor encoded by lacI
   4661..4834    +  CDS            lacZα: LacZα fragment of β-galactosidase; lacZ fragment
   5098..5214    -  CDS            yciV (fragment): RNAAM_ECOLI - Also known as trpH From Escherichia coli (strain K12).
>Addgene plasmid #103893 | MPDZ_PDZ_9 | addgene full sequence | sequence record 199745 | Addgene NGS Result
TTGACAATTAATCATCGGCTCGTATAATGTGTGGAATTGTGAGCGGATAACAATTTCACACAGGAAACAG
TATTCATGTCCCCTATACTAGGTTATTGGAAAATTAAGGGCCTTGTGCAACCCACTCGACTTCTTTTGGA
ATATCTTGAAGAAAAATATGAAGAGCATTTGTATGAGCGCGATGAAGGTGATAAATGGCGAAACAAAAAG
TTTGAATTGGGTTTGGAGTTTCCCAATCTTCCTTATTATATTGATGGTGATGTTAAATTAACACAGTCTA
TGGCCATCATACGTTATATAGCTGACAAGCACAACATGTTGGGTGGTTGTCCAAAAGAGCGTGCAGAGAT
TTCAATGCTTGAAGGAGCGGTTTTGGATATTAGATACGGTGTTTCGAGAATTGCATATAGTAAAGACTTT
GAAACTCTCAAAGTTGATTTTCTTAGCAAGCTACCTGAAATGCTGAAAATGTTCGAAGATCGTTTATGTC
ATAAAACATATTTAAATGGTGATCATGTAACCCATCCTGACTTCATGTTGTATGACGCTCTTGATGTTGT
TTTATACATGGACCCAATGTGCCTGGATGCGTTCCCAAAATTAGTTTGTTTTAAAAAACGTATTGAAGCT
ATCCCACAAATTGATAAGTACTTGAAATCCAGCAAGTATATAGCATGGCCTTTGCAGGGCTGGCAAGCCA
CGTTTGGTGGTGGCGACCATCCTCCAAAATCGGATCTGGAAGTTCTGTTCCAGGGGCCCCTGGGATCCGC
AGCTGTGGACCTCAGTTCATTTAAAAATGTGCAACATCTGGAGCTTCCCAAGGATCAGGGGGGTTTGGGT
ATTGCTATCAGCGAAGAAGATACACTCAGTGGAGTCATCATAAAGAGCTTAACAGAGCATGGGGTAGCAG
CCACGGATGGACGACTCAAAGTCGGAGATCAGATACTGGCTGTAGATGATGAAATTGTTGTTGGTTACCC
TATTGAAAAGTTTATTAGCCTTCTGAAGACAGCAAAGATGACAGTAAAACTTACCATCCATGCTGAGAAT
CCAGATTCCCAGGCTGTTCCTTCAGCAGCTGGTTGAGTCGACTCGAGCGGCCGCATCGTGACTGACTGAC
GATCTGCCTCGCGCGTTTCGGTGATGACGGTGAAAACCTCTGACACATGCAGCTCCCGGAGACGGTCACA
GCTTGTCTGTAAGCGGATGCCGGGAGCAGACAAGCCCGTCAGGGCGCGTCAGCGGGTGTTGGCGGGTGTC
GGGGCGCAGCCATGACCCAGTCACGTAGCGATAGCGGAGTGTATAATTCTTGAAGACGAAAGGGCCTCGT
GATACGCCTATTTTTATAGGTTAATGTCATGATAATAATGGTTTCTTAGACGTCAGGTGGCACTTTTCGG
GGAAATGTGCGCGGAACCCCTATTTGTTTATTTTTCTAAATACATTCAAATATGTATCCGCTCATGAGAC
AATAACCCTGATAAATGCTTCAATAATATTGAAAAAGGAAGAGTATGAGTATTCAACATTTCCGTGTCGC
CCTTATTCCCTTTTTTGCGGCATTTTGCCTTCCTGTTTTTGCTCACCCAGAAACGCTGGTGAAAGTAAAA
GATGCTGAAGATCAGTTGGGTGCACGAGTGGGTTACATCGAACTGGATCTCAACAGCGGTAAGATCCTTG
AGAGTTTTCGCCCCGAAGAACGTTTTCCAATGATGAGCACTTTTAAAGTTCTGCTATGTGGCGCGGTATT
ATCCCGTGTTGACGCCGGGCAAGAGCAACTCGGTCGCCGCATACACTATTCTCAGAATGACTTGGTTGAG
TACTCACCAGTCACAGAAAAGCATCTTACGGATGGCATGACAGTAAGAGAATTATGCAGTGCTGCCATAA
CCATGAGTGATAACACTGCGGCCAACTTACTTCTGACAACGATCGGAGGACCGAAGGAGCTAACCGCTTT
TTTGCACAACATGGGGGATCATGTAACTCGCCTTGATCGTTGGGAACCGGAGCTGAATGAAGCCATACCA
AACGACGAGCGTGACACCACGATGCCTGCAGCAATGGCAACAACGTTGCGCAAACTATTAACTGGCGAAC
TACTTACTCTAGCTTCCCGGCAACAATTAATAGACTGGATGGAGGCGGATAAAGTTGCAGGACCACTTCT
GCGCTCGGCCCTTCCGGCTGGCTGGTTTATTGCTGATAAATCTGGAGCCGGTGAGCGTGGGTCTCGCGGT
ATCATTGCAGCACTGGGGCCAGATGGTAAGCCCTCCCGTATCGTAGTTATCTACACGACGGGGAGTCAGG
CAACTATGGATGAACGAAATAGACAGATCGCTGAGATAGGTGCCTCACTGATTAAGCATTGGTAACTGTC
AGACCAAGTTTACTCATATATACTTTAGATTGATTTAAAACTTCATTTTTAATTTAAAAGGATCTAGGTG
AAGATCCTTTTTGATAATCTCATGACCAAAATCCCTTAACGTGAGTTTTCGTTCCACTGAGCGTCAGACC
CCGTAGAAAAGATCAAAGGATCTTCTTGAGATCCTTTTTTTCTGCGCGTAATCTGCTGCTTGCAAACAAA
AAAACCACCGCTACCAGCGGTGGTTTGTTTGCCGGATCAAGAGCTACCAACTCTTTTTCCGAAGGTAACT
GGCTTCAGCAGAGCGCAGATACCAAATACTGTCCTTCTAGTGTAGCCGTAGTTAGGCCACCACTTCAAGA
ACTCTGTAGCACCGCCTACATACCTCGCTCTGCTAATCCTGTTACCAGTGGCTGCTGCCAGTGGCGATAA
GTCGTGTCTTACCGGGTTGGACTCAAGACGATAGTTACCGGATAAGGCGCAGCGGTCGGGCTGAACGGGG
GGTTCGTGCACACAGCCCAGCTTGGAGCGAACGACCTACACCGAACTGAGATACCTACAGCGTGAGCTAT
GAGAAAGCGCCACGCTTCCCGAAGGGAGAAAGGCGGACAGGTATCCGGTAAGCGGCAGGGTCGGAACAGG
AGAGCGCACGAGGGAGCTTCCAGGGGGAAACGCCTGGTATCTTTATAGTCCTGTCGGGTTTCGCCACCTC
TGACTTGAGCGTCGATTTTTGTGATGCTCGTCAGGGGGGCGGAGCCTATGGAAAAACGCCAGCAACGCGG
CCTTTTTACGGTTCCTGGCCTTTTGCTGGCCTTTTGCTCACATGTTCTTTCCTGCGTTATCCCCTGATTC
TGTGGATAACCGTATTACCGCCTTTGAGTGAGCTGATACCGCTCGCCGCAGCCGAACGACCGAGCGCAGC
GAGTCAGTGAGCGAGGAAGCGGAAGAGCGCCTGATGCGGTATTTTCTCCTTACGCATCTGTGCGGTATTT
CACACCGCATAAATTCCGACACCATCGAATGGCGCAAAACCTTTCGCGGTATGGCATGATAGCGCCCGGA
AGAGAGTCAATTCAGGGTGGTGAATGTGAAACCAGTAACGTTATACGATGTCGCAGAGTATGCCGGTGTC
TCTTATCAGACCGTTTCCCGCGTGGTGAACCAGGCCAGCCACGTTTCTGCGAAAACGCGGGAAAAAGTGG
AAGCGGCGATGGCGGAGCTGAATTACATTCCCAACCGCGTGGCACAACAACTGGCGGGCAAACAGTCGTT
GCTGATTGGCGTTGCCACCTCCAGTCTGGCCCTGCACGCGCCGTCGCAAATTGTCGCGGCGATTAAATCT
CGCGCCGATCAACTGGGTGCCAGCGTGGTGGTGTCGATGGTAGAACGAAGCGGCGTCGAAGCCTGTAAAG
CGGCGGTGCACAATCTTCTCGCGCAACGCGTCAGTGGGCTGATCATTAACTATCCGCTGGATGACCAGGA
TGCCATTGCTGTGGAAGCTGCCTGCACTAATGTTCCGGCGTTATTTCTTGATGTCTCTGACCAGACACCC
ATCAACAGTATTATTTTCTCCCATGAAGACGGTACGCGACTGGGCGTGGAGCATCTGGTCGCATTGGGTC
ACCAGCAAATCGCGCTGTTAGCGGGCCCATTAAGTTCTGTCTCGGCGCGTCTGCGTCTGGCTGGCTGGCA
TAAATATCTCACTCGCAATCAAATTCAGCCGATAGCGGAACGGGAAGGCGACTGGAGTGCCATGTCCGGT
TTTCAACAAACCATGCAAATGCTGAATGAGGGCATCGTTCCCACTGCGATGCTGGTTGCCAACGATCAGA
TGGCGCTGGGCGCAATGCGCGCCATTACCGAGTCCGGGCTGCGCGTTGGTGCGGATATCTCGGTAGTGGG
ATACGACGATACCGAAGACAGCTCATGTTATATCCCGCCGTTAACCACCATCAAACAGGATTTTCGCCTG
CTGGGGCAAACCAGCGTGGACCGCTTGCTGCAACTCTCTCAGGGCCAGGCGGTGAAGGGCAATCAGCTGT
TGCCCGTCTCACTGGTGAAAAGAAAAACCACGCTAGCGCCCAATACGCAAACCGCCTCTCCCCGCGCGTT
GGCCGATTCATTAATGCAGCTGGCACGACAGGTTTCCCGACTGGAAAGCGGGCAGTGAGCGCAACGCAAT
TAATGTAAGTTAGCTCACTCATTAGGCACCCCAGGCTTTACACTTTATGCTTCCGGCTCGTATGTTGTGT
GGAATTGTGAGCGGATAACAATTTCACACAGGAAACAGCTATGACCATGATTACGGATTCACTGGCCGTC
GTTTTACAACGTCGTGACTGGGAAAACCCTGGCGTTACCCAACTTAATCGCCTTGCAGCACATCCCCCTT
TCGCCAGCTGGCGTAATAGCGAAGAGGCCCGCACCGATCGCCCTTCCCAACAGTTGCGCAGCCTGAATGG
CGAATGGCGCTTTGCCTGGTTTCCGGCACCAGAAGCGGTGCCGGAAAGCTGGCTGGAGTGCGATCTTCCT
GAGGCCGATACTGTCGTCGTCCCCTCAAACTGGCAGATGCACGGTTACGATGCGCCCATCTACACCAACG
TGACCTATCCCATTACGGTCAATCCGCCGTTTGTTCCCACGGAGAATCCGACGGGTTGTTACTCGCTCAC
ATTTAATGTTGATGAAAGCTGGCTACAGGAAGGCCAGACGCGAATTATTTTTGATGGCGTTGGAATTAGC
TTATCGACTGCACGGTGCACCAATGCTTCTGGCGTCAGGCAGCCATCGGAAGCTGTGGTATGGCTGTGCA
GGTCGTAAATCACTGCATAATTCGTGTCGCTCAAGGCGCACTCCCGTTCTGGATAATGTTTTTTGCGCCG
ACATCATAACGGTTCTGGCAAATATTCTGAAATGAGCTG
